Addgene plasmid #83387: His8:MBP-tev-Lys-eK-Flv
Purpose: bacterial expression vector pVP16 containing a derivative of E. coli lacZ fused with E. coli flavin binding protein MioC to be used in N-end rule in vitro ubiquitination studies
Depositing lab: Nico Dissmeyer. Depositing organization: Leibniz Institute of Plant Biochemistry (IPB).
Backbone
  Vector backbone: pVP16
  Vector type: Bacterial Expression, Synthetic Biology
Growth in bacteria
  Bacterial resistance: Ampicillin, 100 μg/mL
  Growth temperature: 37°C
  Growth strain: BL21
  Copy number: High Copy
Gene/Insert
  Gene/Insert name: flavin binding protein MioC
  Species: E. coli
  Insert size (bp): 450
  GenBank ID: WP_080028772.1
  Tag / fusion protein: 8xHis (N terminal on backbone); MBP (N terminal on backbone); 3xHA (N terminal on backbone)
  Cloning method: Gateway Cloning
  Sequencing primers: 5′ gatgtccgctttctggtatgc; 3′ GTTCTGAGGTCATTACTGG
Terms and licenses: Academic/Nonprofit Terms; Industry Terms: Not Available to Industry
How to cite: His8:MBP-tev-Lys-eK-Flv was a gift from Nico Dissmeyer (Addgene plasmid # 83387 ; http://n2t.net/addgene:83387 ; RRID:Addgene_83387)
