[The description below was written by a language model from this plasmid's Addgene catalogue record and pLannotate feature annotations shown in this document.]
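Description:
His8:MBP-tev-Lys-eK-Flv is a bacterial expression plasmid built on the Gateway-compatible pVP16 backbone and designed to produce an artificial N-end rule substrate in E. coli (BL21 is the listed strain). It replicates from a high-copy ColE1/pMB1-type origin, with a bom site and only a fragment of rop, and is selected with ampicillin through the bla gene. The feature table also shows a cat (chloramphenicol acetyltransferase) coding sequence behind a partial cat promoter, downstream of the expression cassette, but the catalogue lists ampicillin as the only selection. A full lacI gene driven by the lacIq promoter supplies repressor.

Expression comes from a bacteriophage T5 promoter with lac operator control, so it is IPTG-inducible, and transcription ends at the lambda t0 terminator. The open reading frame begins with the backbone-encoded 8xHis tag (listed in the catalogue but not annotated in the table) and a cytosolic, signal-less MBP for solubility and purification. This is followed by attB1, a TEV protease site, a short lacI-derived stretch, a 3xHA epitope and the roughly 450 bp E. coli flavin-binding protein MioC, closed by attB2. The short stretch presumably corresponds to the "eK" linker in the name. The catalogue describes it as a lacZ derivative, whereas the annotation matches it to lacI, and the record does not resolve this difference.

The name suggests that TEV cleavage removes the His8-MBP carrier and exposes lysine as the new N-terminal residue, although the record does not state this mechanism. The stated use is in vitro ubiquitination studies of the N-end rule pathway.
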