Features (pLannotate 1.2.2; 22 found; start..end, strand, type, name):
    603..680     -  promoter       lacIq promoter: lacI (mutant); In the lacIq allele, a single base change in the promoter boosts expression of the lacI gene about 10-fold.
    729..770     +  CDS            rop (fragment): Rop protein, which maintains plasmids at low copy number; rop
    872..1012    +  misc_feature   bom: basis of mobility region from pBR322
   1198..1786    -  rep_origin     ori: high-copy-number ColE1/pMB1/pBR322/pUC origin of replication
   1957..2817    -  CDS            AmpR: β-lactamase; bla; confers resistance to ampicillin, carbenicillin, and related antibiotics
   2818..2922    -  promoter       AmpR promoter: bla
   3032..3076    +  promoter       T5 promoter: bacteriophage T5 promoter for E. coli RNA polymerase, with embedded lac operator
   3084..3100    +  protein_bind   lac operator: The lac repressor binds to the lac operator to inhibit transcription in E. coli. This inhibition can be relieved by adding lactose or isopropyl-β-D-thiogalactopyranoside (IPTG). lac repressor encoded by lacI
   3170..4267    +  CDS            MBP: maltose binding protein from E. coli; malE (mutated); This version of the gene does not encode a signal sequence, so MBP will remain in the cytosol.
   4337..4361    +  protein_bind   attB1: mutant version of attB; recombination site for the Gateway® BP reaction BP Clonase™
   4364..4381    +  CDS            TEV site (fragment): tobacco etch virus (TEV) protease recognition and cleavage site
   4402..4495    +  CDS            lacI (fragment): lac repressor; lacI; The lac repressor binds to the lac operator to inhibit transcription in E. coli. This inhibition can be relieved by adding lactose or isopropyl-β-D-thiogalactopyranoside (IPTG).
   4508..4597    +  CDS            3xHA: three tandem HA epitope tags
   4604..5041    +  CDS            mioC: MIOC_ECOLI - Also known as yieB. Experimental evidence at protein level: Swiss-Prot protein existence level 1. Probable electron transporter required for biotin synthase activity. From Escherichia coli (strain K12).
   5049..5073    -  protein_bind   attB2: mutant version of attB; recombination site for the Gateway® BP reaction BP Clonase™
   5141..5235    +  terminator     lambda t0 terminator: transcription terminator from phage lambda
   5250..5278    +  promoter       cat promoter (fragment): promoter of the E. coli cat gene encoding chloramphenicol acetyltransferase
   5279..5935    +  CDS            cat: CAT_ECOLX - Experimental evidence at protein level: Swiss-Prot protein existence level 1. This enzyme is an effector of chloramphenicol resistance in bacteria. From Escherichia coli. This protein is used as a marker in many commonly used cloning vectors, such as pACYC184.
   6003..6089    +  terminator     rrnB T1 terminator: Escherichia coli rrnB; transcription terminator T1 from the E. coli rrnB gene
   6112..6129    -  promoter       tet promoter (fragment): E. coli promoter for tetracycline efflux protein gene
   6148..6169    -  protein_bind   CAP binding site: CAP binding activates transcription in the presence of cAMP. E. coli catabolite activator protein
   6182..602     -  CDS            lacI (across the origin): lac repressor; lacI; The lac repressor binds to the lac operator to inhibit transcription in E. coli. This inhibition can be relieved by adding lactose or isopropyl-β-D-thiogalactopyranoside (IPTG).
>Addgene plasmid #83387 | His8:MBP-tev-Lys-eK-Flv | addgene full sequence | sequence record 175064 | Addgene NGS Result
CAGCCAGCCAGACGCAGACGCGCCGAGACAGAACTTAATGGGCCCGCTAACAGCGCGATTTGCTGGTGAC
CCAATGCGACCAGATGCTCCACGCCCAGTCGCGTACCGTCTTCATGGGAGAAAATAATACTGTTGATGGG
TGTCTGGTCAGAGACATCAAGAAATAACGCCGGAACATTAGTGCAGGCAGCTTCCACAGCAATGGCATCC
TGGTCATCCAGCGGATAGTTAATGATCAGCCCACTGACGCGTTGCGCGAGAAGATTGTGCACCGCCGCTT
TACAGGCTTCGACGCCGCTTCGTTCTACCATCGACACCACCACGCTGGCACCCAGTTGATCGGCGCGAGA
TTTAATCGCCGCGACAATTTGCGACGGCGCGTGCAGGGCCAGACTGGAGGTGGCAACGCCAATCAGCAAC
GACTGTTTGCCCGCCAGTTGTTGTGCCACGCGGTTGGGAATGTAATTCAGCTCCGCCATCGCCGCTTCCA
CTTTTTCCCGCGTTTTCGCAGAAACGTGGCTGGCCTGGTTCACCACGCGGGAAACGGTCTGATAAGAGAC
ACCGGCATACTCTGCGACATCGTATAACGTTACTGGTTTCACATTCACCACCCTGAATTGACTCTCTTCC
GGGCGCTATCATGCCATACCGCGAAAGGTTTTGCACCATTCGATGGTGTCGGAATTTCGGGCAGCGTTGG
GTCCTGGCCACGGGTGCGCATGATCTAGAGCTGCCTCGCGCGTTTCGGTGATGACGGTGAAAACCTCTGA
CACATGCAGCTCCCGGAGACGGTCACAGCTTGTCTGTAAGCGGATGCCGGGAGCAGACAAGCCCGTCAGG
GCGCGTCAGCGGGTGTTGGCGGGTGTCGGGGCGCAGCCATGACCCAGTCACGTAGCGATAGCGGAGTGTA
TACTGGCTTAACTATGCGGCATCAGAGCAGATTGTACTGAGAGTGCACCATATGCGGTGTGAAATACCGC
ACAGATGCGTAAGGAGAAAATACCGCATCAGGCGCTCTTCCGCTTCCTCGCTCACTGACTCGCTGCGCTC
GGTCGTTCGGCTGCGGCGAGCGGTATCAGCTCACTCAAAGGCGGTAATACGGTTATCCACAGAATCAGGG
GATAACGCAGGAAAGAACATGTGAGCAAAAGGCCAGCAAAAGGCCAGGAACCGTAAAAAGGCCGCGTTGC
TGGCGTTTTTCCATAGGCTCCGCCCCCCTGACGAGCATCACAAAAATCGACGCTCAAGTCAGAGGTGGCG
AAACCCGACAGGACTATAAAGATACCAGGCGTTTCCCCCTGGAAGCTCCCTCGTGCGCTCTCCTGTTCCG
ACCCTGCCGCTTACCGGATACCTGTCCGCCTTTCTCCCTTCGGGAAGCGTGGCGCTTTCTCATAGCTCAC
GCTGTAGGTATCTCAGTTCGGTGTAGGTCGTTCGCTCCAAGCTGGGCTGTGTGCACGAACCCCCCGTTCA
GCCCGACCGCTGCGCCTTATCCGGTAACTATCGTCTTGAGTCCAACCCGGTAAGACACGACTTATCGCCA
CTGGCAGCAGCCACTGGTAACAGGATTAGCAGAGCGAGGTATGTAGGCGGTGCTACAGAGTTCTTGAAGT
GGTGGCCTAACTACGGCTACACTAGAAGGACAGTATTTGGTATCTGCGCTCTGCTGAAGCCAGTTACCTT
CGGAAAAAGAGTTGGTAGCTCTTGATCCGGCAAACAAACCACCGCTGGTAGCGGTGGTTTTTTTGTTTGC
AAGCAGCAGATTACGCGCAGAAAAAAAGGATCTCAAGAAGATCCTTTGATCTTTTCTACGGGGTCTGACG
CTCAGTGGAACGAAAACTCACGTTAAGGGATTTTGGTCATGAGATTATCAAAAAGGATCTTCACCTAGAT
CCTTTTAAATTAAAAATGAAGTTTTAAATCAATCTAAAGTATATATGAGTAAACTTGGTCTGACAGTTAC
CAATGCTTAATCAGTGAGGCACCTATCTCAGCGATCTGTCTATTTCGTTCATCCATAGTTGCCTGACTCC
CCGTCGTGTAGATAACTACGATACGGGAGGGCTTACCATCTGGCCCCAGTGCTGCAATGATACCGCGAGA
CCCACGCTCACCGGCTCCAGATTTATCAGCAATAAACCAGCCAGCCGGAAGGGCCGAGCGCAGAAGTGGT
CCTGCAACTTTATCCGCCTCCATCCAGTCTATTAATTGTTGCCGGGAAGCTAGAGTAAGTAGTTCGCCAG
TTAATAGTTTGCGCAACGTTGTTGCCATTGCTACAGGCATCGTGGTGTCACGCTCGTCGTTTGGTATGGC
TTCATTCAGCTCCGGTTCCCAACGATCAAGGCGAGTTACATGATCCCCCATGTTGTGCAAAAAAGCGGTT
AGCTCCTTCGGTCCTCCGATCGTTGTCAGAAGTAAGTTGGCCGCAGTGTTATCACTCATGGTTATGGCAG
CACTGCATAATTCTCTTACTGTCATGCCATCCGTAAGATGCTTTTCTGTGACTGGTGAGTACTCAACCAA
GTCATTCTGAGAATAGTGTATGCGGCGACCGAGTTGCTCTTGCCCGGCGTCAATACGGGATAATACCGCG
CCACATAGCAGAACTTTAAAAGTGCTCATCATTGGAAAACGTTCTTCGGGGCGAAAACTCTCAAGGATCT
TACCGCTGTTGAGATCCAGTTCGATGTAACCCACTCGTGCACCCAACTGATCTTCAGCATCTTTTACTTT
CACCAGCGTTTCTGGGTGAGCAAAAACAGGAAGGCAAAATGCCGCAAAAAAGGGAATAAGGGCGACACGG
AAATGTTGAATACTCATACTCTTCCTTTTTCAATATTATTGAAGCATTTATCAGGGTTATTGTCTCATGA
GCGGATACATATTTGAATGTATTTAGAAAAATAAACAAATAGGGGTTCCGCGCACATTTCCCCGAAAAGT
GCCACCTGACGTCTAAGAAACCATTATTATCATGACATTAACCTATAAAAATAGGCGTATCACGAGGCCC
TTTCGTCTTCACCTCGAGAAATCATAAAAAATTTATTTGCTTTGTGAGCGGATAACAATTATAATAGATT
CAATTGTGAGCGGATAACAATTTCACACAGAATTCATTAAAGAGGAGAAATTAACCATGGGACATCACCA
TCATCACCATCACCATTCAAAAATCGAAGAAGGTAAACTGGTAATCTGGATTAACGGCGATAAAGGCTAT
AACGGTCTCGCTGAAGTCGGTAAGAAATTCGAGAAAGATACCGGAATTAAAGTCACCGTTGAGCATCCGG
ATAAACTGGAAGAGAAATTCCCACAGGTTGCGGCAACTGGCGATGGCCCTGACATTATCTTCTGGGCACA
CGACCGCTTTGGTGGCTACGCTCAATCTGGCCTGTTGGCTGAAATCACCCCGGACAAAGCGTTCCAGGAC
AAGCTGTATCCGTTTACCTGGGATGCCGTACGTTACAACGGCAAGCTGATTGCTTACCCGATCGCTGTTG
AAGCGTTATCGCTGATTTATAACAAAGATCTGCTGCCGAACCCGCCAAAAACCTGGGAAGAGATCCCGGC
GCTGGATAAAGAACTGAAAGCGAAAGGTAAGAGCGCGCTGATGTTCAACCTGCAAGAACCGTACTTCACC
TGGCCGCTGATTGCTGCTGACGGGGGTTATGCGTTCAAGTATGAAAACGGCAAGTACGACATTAAAGACG
TGGGCGTGGATAACGCTGGCGCGAAAGCGGGTCTGACCTTCCTGGTTGACCTGATTAAAAACAAACACAT
GAATGCAGACACCGATTACTCCATCGCAGAAGCTGCCTTTAATAAAGGCGAAACAGCGATGACCATCAAC
GGCCCGTGGGCATGGTCCAACATCGACACCAGCAAAGTGAATTATGGTGTAACGGTACTGCCGACCTTCA
AGGGTCAACCATCCAAACCGTTCGTTGGCGTGCTGAGCGCAGGTATTAACGCCGCCAGTCCGAACAAAGA
GCTGGCAAAAGAGTTCCTCGAAAACTATCTGCTGACTGATGAAGGTCTGGAAGCGGTTAATAAAGACAAA
CCGCTGGGTGCCGTAGCGCTGAAGTCTTACGAGGAAGAGTTGGCGAAAGATCCACGTATTGCCGCCACTA
TGGAAAACGCCCAGAAAGGTGAAATCATGCCGAACATCCCGCAGATGTCCGCTTTCTGGTATGCCGTGCG
TACTGCGGTGATCAACGCCGCCAGCGGTCGTCAGACTGTCGATGAAGCCCTGAAAGACGCGCAGACTAAT
TCGAGCTCGAACAACAACAACAATAACAATAACAACAACCTCGGGATCGACGAAAACCTGTACCTCACAA
GTTTGTACAAAAAAGCAGGCTTAGAAAACCTGTATTTTCAGAAACACGGATCTGGAGCTTGGCTGTTGCC
CGTCTCACTGGTGAAAAGAAAAACCACCCTGGCGCCCAATACGCAAACCGCCTCTCCCCGCGCGTTGGCC
GATTCATTAATGCAGGGAATGGGATCCTACCCATACGATGTTCCTGACTATGCGGGCTATCCCTATGACG
TCCCGGACTATGCAGGATCCTATCCATACGACGTTCCAGATTACGCTGGTGCTGCAGATATCACTCTTAT
CAGCGGCAGCACCCTCGGCGGTGCCGAATATGTAGCAGAACACCTGGCTGAAAAGCTGGAAGAGGCGGGT
TTTACCACCGAAACGCTGCACGGTCCGCTGTTGGAAGATTTATCTGCCTCGGGGATCTGGCTGATTATCA
GCTCCACCCACGGTGCCGGAGATATTCCGGACAACCTTTCTCCTTTCTATGAAGCATTGCAGGAACAGAA
GCCCGATCTTTCTGCGGTCCGCTTTGGCGCAATCGGTATTGGTAGTCGTGAATATGACACCTTTTGTGGG
GCTATCGATAAACTCGAGGCAGAACTCAAAGATTCCGGTGCAAAACAGACAGGCGAAACACTGAAGATCA
ACATTCTTGATCACGACATTCCGGAAGATCCGGCAGAAGAATGGCTGGGATCGTGGATTAATTTACTCAA
ATAATGATACCCAGCTTTCTTGTACAAAGTGGTGATGGCGCGCCTGTAGGACGTCGACGGTACCATCGAT
ACGCGTTCGAAGCTTAATTAGCTGAGCTTGGACTCCTGTTGATAGATCCAGTAATGACCTCAGAACTCCA
TCTGGATTTGTTCAGAACGCTCGGTTGCCGCCGGGCGTTTTTTATTGGTGAGAATCCAAGCTAGCTTGGC
GAGATTTTCAGGAGCTAAGGAAGCTAAAATGGAGAAAAAAATCACTGGATATACCACCGTTGATATATCC
CAATGGCATCGTAAAGAACATTTTGAGGCATTTCAGTCAGTTGCTCAATGTACCTATAACCAGACCGTTC
AGCTGGATATTACGGCCTTTTTAAAGACCGTAAAGAAAAATAAGCACAAGTTTTATCCGGCCTTTATTCA
CATTCTTGCCCGCCTGATGAATGCTCATCCGGAATTTCGTATGGCAATGAAAGACGGTGAGCTGGTGATA
TGGGATAGTGTTCACCCTTGTTACACCGTTTTCCATGAGCAAACTGAAACGTTTTCATCGCTCTGGAGTG
AATACCACGACGATTTCCGGCAGTTTCTACACATATATTCGCAAGATGTGGCGTGTTACGGTGAAAACCT
GGCCTATTTCCCTAAAGGGTTTATTGAGAATATGTTTTTCGTCTCAGCCAATCCCTGGGTGAGTTTCACC
AGTTTTGATTTAAACGTGGCCAATATGGACAACTTCTTCGCCCCCGTTTTCACCATGGGCAAATATTATA
CGCAAGGCGACAAGGTGCTGATGCCGCTGGCGATTCAGGTTCATCATGCCGTTTGTGATGGCTTCCATGT
CGGCAGAATGCTTAATGAATTACAACAGTACTGCGATGAGTGGCAGGGCGGGGCGTAATTTTTTTAAGGC
AGTTATTGGTGCCCTTAAACGCCTGGGGTAATGACTCTCTAGCTTGAGGCATCAAATAAAACGAAAGGCT
CAGTCGAAAGACTGGGCCTTTCGTTTTATCTGTTGTTTGTCGGTGAACGCTCTCCTGAGTAGGACAAATC
CGCCCTCTAGATTACGTGCAGTCGATGATAAGCTGTCAAACATGAGAATTGTGCCTAATGAGTGAGCTAA
CTTACATTAATTGCGTTGCGCTCACTGCCCGCTTTCCAGTCGGGAAACCTGTCGTGCCAGCTGCATTAAT
GAATCGGCCAACGCGCGGGGAGAGGCGGTTTGCGTATTGGGCGCCAGGGTGGTTTTTCTTTTCACCAGTG
AGACGGGCAACAGCTGATTGCCCTTCACCGCCTGGCCCTGAGAGAGTTGCAGCAAGCGGTCCACGCTGGT
TTGCCCCAGCAGGCGAAAATCCTGTTTGATGGTGGTTAACGGCGGGATATAACATGAGCTGTCTTCGGTA
TCGTCGTATCCCACTACCGAGATATCCGCACCAACGCGCAGCCCGGACTCGGTAATGGCGCGCATTGCGC
CCAGCGCCATCTGATCGTTGGCAACCAGCATCGCAGTGGGAACGATGCCCTCATTCAGCATTTGCATGGT
TTGTTGAAAACCGGACATGGCACTCCAGTCGCCTTCCCGTTCCGCTATCGGCTGAATTTGATTGCGAGTG
AGATATTTATGC
